Addgene plasmid #247254: pNP2916 [Cloning backbone, bRNA Landing Pad]
Purpose: (Empty Backbone) Cloning backbone for cloning bridge RNA
Depositing lab: Patrick Hsu. Depositing organization: Arc Institute. Publication: Megabase-scale human genome rearrangement with programmable bridge recombinases. Perry NT, Bartie LJ, Katrekar D, Gonzalez GA, Durrant MG, Pai JJ, Fanton A, Martins JQ, Hiraizumi M, Ricci-Tam C, Nishimasu H, Konermann S, Hsu PD. Science. 2025 Sep 25:eadz0276. doi: 10.1126/science.adz0276. PubMed 40997214.
Backbone
  Vector backbone: N/A
  Vector type: Mammalian Expression
Growth in bacteria
  Bacterial resistance: Ampicillin, 100 μg/mL
  Growth temperature: 37°C
  Growth strain: DH5alpha
  Copy number: High Copy
Gene/Insert
  Gene/Insert name: None
Terms and licenses: Academic/Nonprofit Terms; Industry Terms: Not Available to Industry
Depositor comments: U6-LP(PaqCI)-Term (bRNA Landing Pad Backbone, No Recombinase). Please visit https://doi.org/10.1101/2025.05.14.653916 for bioRxiv preprint.
How to cite: pNP2916 [Cloning backbone, bRNA Landing Pad] was a gift from Patrick Hsu (Addgene plasmid # 247254 ; http://n2t.net/addgene:247254 ; RRID:Addgene_247254)
