[The description below was written by a language model from this plasmid's Addgene catalogue record and pLannotate feature annotations shown in this document.]
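Description:
pNP2916 is a compact (about 2.1 kb) empty cloning backbone, catalogued as a mammalian expression vector, for inserting and expressing bridge RNAs (bRNAs), the programmable guide RNAs used by bridge recombinases. The record names no parental backbone. The plasmid consists of little more than a bacterial maintenance module plus a small RNA expression cassette. Propagation in E. coli relies on a high-copy ColE1/pUC-type origin of replication, and selection is by ampicillin through the β-lactamase gene driven by its native bla promoter. No mammalian selection marker, reporter or viral element is annotated, so the plasmid appears suited to transient delivery.

The payload is described by the depositor as U6–landing pad (PaqCI)–terminator. The human U6 promoter is an RNA polymerase III promoter commonly used to drive short, non-coding RNAs with defined ends. Downstream of it sits a landing pad containing PaqCI sites. PaqCI is a type IIS restriction enzyme that cuts outside its recognition sequence, so a bRNA sequence can be dropped in by Golden Gate-style assembly directly behind the promoter, followed by a transcription terminator. The landing pad and terminator are not individually annotated in the feature table but would fall in the short unannotated interval between the U6 promoter and the AmpR promoter.

The depositor notes that this version carries no recombinase, so the enzyme must be supplied from a separate construct. The plasmid comes from work on programmable bridge recombinases for large-scale rearrangement of the human genome, where it serves as the starting vector for building custom bRNA expression plasmids.
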