Features (pLannotate 1.2.2; 4 found; start..end, strand, type, name):
      7..247     +  promoter       U6 promoter: RNA polymerase III promoter for human U6 snRNA
    346..450     +  promoter       AmpR promoter: bla
    451..1311    +  CDS            AmpR: β-lactamase; bla; confers resistance to ampicillin, carbenicillin, and related antibiotics
   1482..2070    +  rep_origin     ori: high-copy-number ColE1/pMB1/pBR322/pUC origin of replication
>Addgene plasmid #247254 | pNP2916 [Cloning backbone, bRNA Landing Pad] | addgene full sequence | sequence record 490481 | Addgene NGS Result
GCTAGCGAGGGCCTATTTCCCATGATTCCTTCATATTTGCATATACGATACAAGGCTGTTAGAGAGATAA
TTGGAATTAATTTGACTGTAAACACAAAGATATTAGTACAAAATACGTGACGTAGAAAGTAATAATTTCT
TGGGTAGTTTGCAGTTTTAAAATTATGTTTTAAAATGGACTATCATATGCTTACCGTAACTTGAAAGTAT
TTCGATTTCTTGGCTTTATATATCTTGTGGAAAGGACGAAACACCAGAGGCAGGTGATGGCCACCCACCT
GCCTCCTTTTATTTTTTTGTTCTAGTCCGTTTTTGACGTCAGGTGGCACTTTTCGGGGAAATGTGCGCGG
AACCCCTATTTGTTTATTTTTCTAAATACATTCAAATATGTATCCGCTCATGAGACAATAACCCTGATAA
ATGCTTCAATAATATTGAAAAAGGAAGAGTATGAGTATTCAACATTTCCGTGTCGCCCTTATTCCCTTTT
TTGCGGCATTTTGCCTTCCTGTTTTTGCTCACCCAGAAACGCTGGTGAAAGTAAAAGATGCTGAAGATCA
GTTGGGTGCACGAGTGGGTTACATCGAACTGGATCTCAACAGCGGTAAGATCCTTGAGAGTTTTCGCCCC
GAAGAACGTTTTCCAATGATGAGCACTTTTAAAGTTCTGCTATGTGGCGCGGTATTATCCCGTATTGACG
CCGGGCAAGAGCAACTCGGTCGCCGCATACACTATTCTCAGAATGACTTGGTTGAGTACTCACCAGTCAC
AGAAAAGCATCTTACGGATGGCATGACAGTAAGAGAATTATGCAGTGCTGCCATAACCATGAGTGATAAC
ACTGCGGCCAACTTACTTCTGACAACGATCGGAGGACCGAAGGAGCTAACCGCTTTTTTGCACAACATGG
GGGATCATGTAACTCGCCTTGATCGTTGGGAACCGGAGCTGAATGAAGCCATACCAAACGACGAGCGTGA
CACCACGATGCCTGTAGCAATGGCAACAACGTTGCGCAAACTATTAACTGGCGAACTACTTACTCTAGCT
TCCCGGCAACAATTAATAGACTGGATGGAGGCGGATAAAGTTGCAGGACCACTTCTGCGCTCGGCCCTTC
CGGCTGGCTGGTTTATTGCTGATAAATCTGGAGCCGGTGAGCGTGGAAGCCGCGGTATCATTGCAGCACT
GGGGCCAGATGGTAAGCCCTCCCGTATCGTAGTTATCTACACGACGGGGAGTCAGGCAACTATGGATGAA
CGAAATAGACAGATCGCTGAGATAGGTGCCTCACTGATTAAGCATTGGTAACTGTCAGACCAAGTTTACT
CATATATACTTTAGATTGATTTAAAACTTCATTTTTAATTTAAAAGGATCTAGGTGAAGATCCTTTTTGA
TAATCTCATGACCAAAATCCCTTAACGTGAGTTTTCGTTCCACTGAGCGTCAGACCCCGTAGAAAAGATC
AAAGGATCTTCTTGAGATCCTTTTTTTCTGCGCGTAATCTGCTGCTTGCAAACAAAAAAACCACCGCTAC
CAGCGGTGGTTTGTTTGCCGGATCAAGAGCTACCAACTCTTTTTCCGAAGGTAACTGGCTTCAGCAGAGC
GCAGATACCAAATACTGTTCTTCTAGTGTAGCCGTAGTTAGGCCACCACTTCAAGAACTCTGTAGCACCG
CCTACATACCTCGCTCTGCTAATCCTGTTACCAGTGGCTGCTGCCAGTGGCGATAAGTCGTGTCTTACCG
GGTTGGACTCAAGACGATAGTTACCGGATAAGGCGCAGCGGTCGGGCTGAACGGGGGGTTCGTGCACACA
GCCCAGCTTGGAGCGAACGACCTACACCGAACTGAGATACCTACAGCGTGAGCTATGAGAAAGCGCCACG
CTTCCCGAAGGGAGAAAGGCGGACAGGTATCCGGTAAGCGGCAGGGTCGGAACAGGAGAGCGCACGAGGG
AGCTTCCAGGGGGAAACGCCTGGTATCTTTATAGTCCTGTCGGGTTTCGCCACCTCTGACTTGAGCGTCG
ATTTTTGTGATGCTCGTCAGGGGGGCGGAGCCTATGGAAAAACGCCAGCAACGCGGCCTTTTTACGGTTC
CTGGCCTTTTGCTGGCCTTTTGCTCA
